Addgene plasmid #153245: pDGE336
Purpose: (Empty Backbone) M4 shuttle vector containing the Arabidopsis thaliana U6 promoter for preparation of single guide RNA transcriptional units by cloning of hybridized oligonucleotides.
Depositing lab: Johannes Stuttmann. Depositing organization: Martin-Luther-Universitaet Halle-Wittenberg. Publication: Highly efficient multiplex editing: One-shot generation of 8x Nicotiana benthamiana and 12x Arabidopsis mutants. Stuttmann J, Barthel K, Martin P, Ordon J, Erickson JL, Herr R, Ferik F, Kretschmer C, Berner T, Keilwagen J, Marillonnet S, Bonas U. Plant J. 2021 Feb 12. doi: 10.1111/tpj.15197. PubMed 33577114.
Backbone
  Vector backbone: pUC57-BsaI
  Backbone size (bp): 2700
  Vector type: CRISPR
  Selectable markers: ccdB
Growth in bacteria
  Bacterial resistance: Chloramphenicol and Ampicillin, 25 & 100 μg/mL
  Growth temperature: 37°C
  Growth strain: ccdB Survival
  Copy number: High Copy
Gene/Insert
  Gene/Insert name: None
Terms and licenses: Academic/Nonprofit Terms; Industry Terms: Not Available to Industry
Depositor comments: Please visit https://www.biorxiv.org/content/10.1101/2020.03.31.018671v2 for bioRxiv preprint.
How to cite: pDGE336 was a gift from Johannes Stuttmann (Addgene plasmid # 153245 ; http://n2t.net/addgene:153245 ; RRID:Addgene_153245)
