[The description below was written by a language model from this plasmid's Addgene catalogue record and pLannotate feature annotations shown in this document.]
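Description:
pDGE336 is an empty "M4" shuttle vector for plant CRISPR/Cas9 work, built on a pUC57-BsaI backbone and used to assemble single guide RNA transcriptional units driven by the Arabidopsis thaliana U6 promoter. It is a high-copy E. coli plasmid carrying the ColE1/pUC-type origin and an ampicillin resistance gene (β-lactamase with its own promoter). Remnants of the pUC lineage, such as lacZα, lac promoter/operator, lacI, bom and rop fragments, are also annotated but are not functional payload. The sequenced record is about 4.4 kb, compared with roughly 2.7 kb stated for the backbone alone.

The functional region consists of the AtU6 promoter (only a short consensus stretch is detected by the automated annotation), followed by a placeholder cassette and then the Streptococcus pyogenes sgRNA scaffold, which is annotated as a tracrRNA fragment. The placeholder carries a chloramphenicol acetyltransferase gene with its cat promoter, a ccdA fragment and an intact ccdB toxin gene. Because CcdB poisons gyrase in ordinary E. coli strains, the empty vector must be maintained in a ccdB-tolerant strain under chloramphenicol plus ampicillin selection. Replacing the cassette with a pair of hybridized oligonucleotides encoding the guide sequence removes both markers, so ccdB acts as a negative selection against uncut or religated vector. This places the spacer between the U6 promoter and the scaffold to form a complete Pol III-driven sgRNA unit.

The "M4" designation and the associated publication suggest that it is one of a set of position-specific shuttle modules whose finished sgRNA units are combined into multiplex editing constructs for Nicotiana benthamiana and Arabidopsis. The record does not state the cloning enzymes or the recipient vectors.
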