Features (pLannotate 1.2.2; 16 found; start..end, strand, type, name):
    137..236     +  misc_feature   bom (fragment): basis of mobility region from pBR322
    242..399     -  CDS            lacZα (fragment): LacZα fragment of β-galactosidase; lacZ fragment
    462..478     +  promoter       AtU6 promoter (fragment): consensus promoter from the three Arabidopsis U6 snRNA genes (Waibel and Filipowicz, 1990; Nekrasov et al., 2013)
    551..653     +  promoter       cat promoter: promoter of the E. coli cat gene encoding chloramphenicol acetyltransferase
    654..1312    +  CDS            CmR: chloramphenicol acetyltransferase; cat; confers resistance to chloramphenicol
   1494..1652    +  CDS            ccdA (fragment): CCDA_ECO57 - Also known as H, letA. Experimental evidence at protein level: Swiss-Prot protein existence level 1. Antitoxin component of a type II toxin-antitoxin (TA) system which inhibits the post-segregational killing (PSK) of plasmid-free cells, also referred to as a plasmid addiction system. Binds to and blocks the activity of CcdB; will also remove bound CcdB protein from the CcdB-GyrA complex by forming a CcdA-CcdB complex, a process termed rejuvenation. Functions as a transcriptional corepressor for the ccdAB operon, repression also requires CcdB (By similarity). From Escherichia coli
   1657..1959    +  CDS            ccdB: CCDB_ECOLI - Also known as G, letB, letD. Experimental evidence at protein level: Swiss-Prot protein existence level 1. Toxic component of a type II toxin-antitoxin (TA) system, functioning in plasmid maintainence. Responsible for the post- segregational killing (PSK) of plasmid-free cells, also referred to as a plasmid addiction system. Half-life of over 2 hours. Cell killing by CcdB is accompanied by filamentation, defects in chromosome and plasmid segregation, defects in cell division, formation of anucleate cells, decreased DNA synthesis and plasmid loss. Interferes with the activity of DN
   2018..2085    +  misc_RNA       tracrRNA (fragment): trans-activating CRISPR RNA for the Streptococcus pyogenes CRISPR/Cas9 system
   2189..2205    -  protein_bind   lac operator: The lac repressor binds to the lac operator to inhibit transcription in E. coli. This inhibition can be relieved by adding lactose or isopropyl-β-D-thiogalactopyranoside (IPTG). lac repressor encoded by lacI
   2213..2243    -  promoter       lac promoter: promoter for the E. coli lac operon
   2258..2279    -  protein_bind   CAP binding site: CAP binding activates transcription in the presence of cAMP. E. coli catabolite activator protein
   2292..2384    -  CDS            lacI (fragment): lac repressor; lacI; The lac repressor binds to the lac operator to inhibit transcription in E. coli. This inhibition can be relieved by adding lactose or isopropyl-β-D-thiogalactopyranoside (IPTG).
   2567..3155    -  rep_origin     ori: high-copy-number ColE1/pMB1/pBR322/pUC origin of replication
   3326..4186    -  CDS            AmpR: β-lactamase; bla; confers resistance to ampicillin, carbenicillin, and related antibiotics
   4187..4291    -  promoter       AmpR promoter: bla
   4386..35      +  CDS            rop (fragment) (across the origin): Rop protein, which maintains plasmids at low copy number; rop
>Addgene plasmid #153245 | pDGE336 | addgene full sequence | sequence record 305800 | Addgene NGS Result
TCGCGCGTTTCGGTGATGACGGTGAAAACCTCTGACACATGCAGCTCCCGGAGACGGTCACAGCTTGTCT
GTAAGCGGATGCCGGGAGCAGACAAGCCCGTCAGGGCGCGTCAGCGGGTGTTGGCGGGTGTCGGGGCTGG
CTTAACTATGCGGCATCAGAGCAGATTGTACTGAGAGTGCACCATATGCGGTGTGAAATACCGCACAGAT
GCGTAAGGAGAAAATACCGCATCAGGCGCCATTCGCCATTCAGGCTGCGCAACTGTTGGGAAGGGCGATC
GGTGCGGGCCTCTTCGCTATTACGCCAGCTGGCGAAAGGGGGATGTGCTGCAAGGCGATTAAGTTGGGTA
ACGCCAGGGTTTTCCCAGTCACGACGTTGTAAAACGACGGCCAGTGAATTCGAGCTCGGTACCTCGCGAA
TGCATCTAGATTTGGTCTCAATGGTAAGTTGAAAACAATCTTCAAAAGTCCCACATCGCTTAGATAAGAA
AACGAAGCTGAGTTTATATACAGCTAGAGTCGAAGTAGTGATTGAAGTCTTCTGAGACGTTGATCGGCAC
GTAAGAGGTTCCAACTTTCACCATAATGAAATAAGATCACTACCGGGCGTATTTTTTGAGTTATCGAGAT
TTTCAGGAGCTAAGGAAGCTAAAATGGAGAAAAAAATCACTGGATATACCACCGTTGATATATCCCAATG
GCATCGTAAAGAACATTTTGAGGCATTTCAGTCAGTTGCTCAATGTACCTATAACCAGACCGTTCAGCTG
GATATTACGGCCTTTTTAAAGACCGTAAAGAAAAATAAGCACAAGTTTTATCCGGCCTTTATTCACATTC
TTGCCCGCCTGATGAATGCTCATCCGGAATTCCGTATGGCAATGAAAGACGGTGAGCTGGTGATATGGGA
TAGTGTTCACCCTTGTTACACCGTTTTCCATGAGCAAACTGAAACGTTTTCATCGCTCTGGAGTGAATAC
CACGACGATTTCCGGCAGTTTCTACACATATATTCGCAAGATGTGGCGTGTTACGGTGAAAACCTGGCCT
ATTTCCCTAAAGGGTTTATTGAGAATATGTTTTTCGTCTCAGCCAATCCCTGGGTGAGTTTCACCAGTTT
TGATTTAAACGTGGCCAATATGGACAACTTCTTCGCCCCCGTTTTCACCATGGGCAAATATTATACGCAA
GGCGACAAGGTGCTGATGCCGCTGGCGATTCAGGTTCATCATGCCGTTTGTGATGGCTTCCATGTCGGCA
GAATGCTTAATGAATTACAACAGTACTGCGATGAGTGGCAGGGGGGGCGTAAACGCCGCGTGGATCCGGC
TTACTAAAAGCCAGATAACAGTATGCGTATTTGCGCGCTGATTTTTGCGGTATAAGAATATATACTGATA
TGTATACCCGAAGTATGTCAAAAAGAGGTATGCTATGAAGCAGCGTATTACAGTGACAGTTGACAGCGAC
AGCTATCAGTTGCTCAAGGCATATATGATGTCAATATCTCCGGTCTGGTAAGCACAACCATGCAGAATGA
AGCCCGTCGTCTGCGTGCCGAACGCTGGAAAGCGGAAAATCAGGAAGGGATGGCTGAGGTCGCCCGGTTT
ATTGAAATGAACGGCTCTTTTGCTGACGAGAACAGGGGCTGGTGAAATGCAGTTTAAGGTTTACACCTAT
AAAAGAGAGAGCCGTTATCGTCTGTTTGTGGATGTACAGAGTGATATTATTGACACGCCCGGGCGACGGA
TGGTGATCCCCCTGGCCAGTGCACGTCTGCTGTCAGATAAAGTCTCCCGTGAACTTTACCCGGTGGTGCA
TATCGGGGATGAAAGCTGGCGCATGATGACCACCGATATGGCCAGTGTGCCGGTTTCCGTTATCGGGGAA
GAAGTGGCTGATCTCAGCCACCGCGAAAATGACATCAAAAACGCCATTAACCTGATGTTCTGGGGAATAT
AAATGTCAGGCTCCCTTATACACAGCCAGTCGAAGACTTGTTTCAGAGCTATGCTGGAAACAGCATAGCA
AGTTGAAATAAGGCTAGTCCGTTATCAACTTGAAAAAGTGGCACCGAGTCGGTGCTTTTTTTTGACTTGA
GACCAAAATCGGATCCCGGGCCCGTCGACTGCAGAGGCCTGCATGCAAGCTTGGCGTAATCATGGTCATA
GCTGTTTCCTGTGTGAAATTGTTATCCGCTCACAATTCCACACAACATACGAGCCGGAAGCATAAAGTGT
AAAGCCTGGGGTGCCTAATGAGTGAGCTAACTCACATTAATTGCGTTGCGCTCACTGCCCGCTTTCCAGT
CGGGAAACCTGTCGTGCCAGCTGCATTAATGAATCGGCCAACGCGCGGGGAGAGGCGGTTTGCGTATTGG
GCGCTCTTCCGCTTCCTCGCTCACTGACTCGCTGCGCTCGGTCGTTCGGCTGCGGCGAGCGGTATCAGCT
CACTCAAAGGCGGTAATACGGTTATCCACAGAATCAGGGGATAACGCAGGAAAGAACATGTGAGCAAAAG
GCCAGCAAAAGGCCAGGAACCGTAAAAAGGCCGCGTTGCTGGCGTTTTTCCATAGGCTCCGCCCCCCTGA
CGAGCATCACAAAAATCGACGCTCAAGTCAGAGGTGGCGAAACCCGACAGGACTATAAAGATACCAGGCG
TTTCCCCCTGGAAGCTCCCTCGTGCGCTCTCCTGTTCCGACCCTGCCGCTTACCGGATACCTGTCCGCCT
TTCTCCCTTCGGGAAGCGTGGCGCTTTCTCATAGCTCACGCTGTAGGTATCTCAGTTCGGTGTAGGTCGT
TCGCTCCAAGCTGGGCTGTGTGCACGAACCCCCCGTTCAGCCCGACCGCTGCGCCTTATCCGGTAACTAT
CGTCTTGAGTCCAACCCGGTAAGACACGACTTATCGCCACTGGCAGCAGCCACTGGTAACAGGATTAGCA
GAGCGAGGTATGTAGGCGGTGCTACAGAGTTCTTGAAGTGGTGGCCTAACTACGGCTACACTAGAAGAAC
AGTATTTGGTATCTGCGCTCTGCTGAAGCCAGTTACCTTCGGAAAAAGAGTTGGTAGCTCTTGATCCGGC
AAACAAACCACCGCTGGTAGCGGTGGTTTTTTTGTTTGCAAGCAGCAGATTACGCGCAGAAAAAAAGGAT
CTCAAGAAGATCCTTTGATCTTTTCTACGGGGTCTGACGCTCAGTGGAACGAAAACTCACGTTAAGGGAT
TTTGGTCATGAGATTATCAAAAAGGATCTTCACCTAGATCCTTTTAAATTAAAAATGAAGTTTTAAATCA
ATCTAAAGTATATATGAGTAAACTTGGTCTGACAGTTACCAATGCTTAATCAGTGAGGCACCTATCTCAG
CGATCTGTCTATTTCGTTCATCCATAGTTGCCTGACTCCCCGTCGTGTAGATAACTACGATACGGGAGGG
CTTACCATCTGGCCCCAGTGCTGCAATGATACCGCGAGATCCACGCTCACCGGCTCCAGATTTATCAGCA
ATAAACCAGCCAGCCGGAAGGGCCGAGCGCAGAAGTGGTCCTGCAACTTTATCCGCCTCCATCCAGTCTA
TTAATTGTTGCCGGGAAGCTAGAGTAAGTAGTTCGCCAGTTAATAGTTTGCGCAACGTTGTTGCCATTGC
TACAGGCATCGTGGTGTCACGCTCGTCGTTTGGTATGGCTTCATTCAGCTCCGGTTCCCAACGATCAAGG
CGAGTTACATGATCCCCCATGTTGTGCAAAAAAGCGGTTAGCTCCTTCGGTCCTCCGATCGTTGTCAGAA
GTAAGTTGGCCGCAGTGTTATCACTCATGGTTATGGCAGCACTGCATAATTCTCTTACTGTCATGCCATC
CGTAAGATGCTTTTCTGTGACTGGTGAGTACTCAACCAAGTCATTCTGAGAATAGTGTATGCGGCGACCG
AGTTGCTCTTGCCCGGCGTCAATACGGGATAATACCGCGCCACATAGCAGAACTTTAAAAGTGCTCATCA
TTGGAAAACGTTCTTCGGGGCGAAAACTCTCAAGGATCTTACCGCTGTTGAGATCCAGTTCGATGTAACC
CACTCGTGCACCCAACTGATCTTCAGCATCTTTTACTTTCACCAGCGTTTCTGGGTGAGCAAAAACAGGA
AGGCAAAATGCCGCAAAAAAGGGAATAAGGGCGACACGGAAATGTTGAATACTCATACTCTTCCTTTTTC
AATATTATTGAAGCATTTATCAGGGTTATTGTCTCATGAGCGGATACATATTTGAATGTATTTAGAAAAA
TAAACAAATAGGGGTTCCGCGCACATTTCCCCGAAAAGTGCCACCTGACGTCTAAGAAACCATTATTATC
ATGACATTAACCTATAAAAATAGGCGTATCACGAGGCCCTTTCGTC
